Addgene plasmid #117072: pXPR_BRD003 Luciferase
Purpose: single guide RNA targeting Luciferase
Depositing lab: William Hahn. Publication: Renal medullary carcinomas depend upon SMARCB1 loss and are sensitive to proteasome inhibition. Hong AL, Tseng YY, Wala JA, Kim WJ, Kynnap BD, Doshi MB, Kugener G, Sandoval GJ, Howard TP, Li J, Yang X, Tillgren M, Ghandi M, Sayeed A, Deasy R, Ward A, McSteen B, Labella KM, Keskula P, Tracy A, Connor C, Clinton CM, Church AJ, Crompton BD, Janeway KA, Van Hare B, Sandak D, Gjoerup O, Bandopadhayay P, Clemons PA, Schreiber SL, Root DE, Gokhale PC, Chi SN, Mullen EA, Roberts CW, Kadoch C, Beroukhim R, Ligon KL, Boehm JS, Hahn WC. Elife. 2019 Mar 12;8. pii: 44161. doi: 10.7554/eLife.44161. PubMed 30860482.
Backbone
  Vector backbone: pXPR_BRD003
  Backbone manufacturer: Broad Institute
  Backbone size w/o insert (bp): 8318
  Total vector size (bp): 8318
  Vector type: CRISPR
  Selectable markers: Puromycin
Growth in bacteria
  Bacterial resistance: Ampicillin, 100 μg/mL
  Growth temperature: 37°C
  Growth strain: NEB Stable
  Copy number: High Copy
Gene/Insert
  Gene/Insert name: Luciferase
  gRNA/shRNA sequence: AATTGTCTTGTCCCTATCGA
  Species: E. coli
  Promoter: hU6
  Cloning method: Restriction Enzyme; 5′ cloning site BsmBI (destroyed during cloning); 3′ cloning site BsmBI (destroyed during cloning)
  Sequencing primers: 5′ GACTATCATATGCTTACCGT
Terms and licenses: Academic/Nonprofit Terms; Industry Terms: Not Available to Industry
How to cite: pXPR_BRD003 Luciferase was a gift from William Hahn (Addgene plasmid # 117072 ; http://n2t.net/addgene:117072 ; RRID:Addgene_117072)
