[The description below was written by a language model from this plasmid's Addgene catalogue record and pLannotate feature annotations shown in this document.]
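Description:
pXPR_BRD003 Luciferase is a lentiviral CRISPR guide-expression plasmid of about 8.3 kb, built on the Broad Institute pXPR_BRD003 backbone. It carries a single guide RNA directed against luciferase. The guide spacer was cloned into a pair of BsmBI sites that were destroyed in the process. This places it between the human U6 RNA polymerase III promoter and the Streptococcus pyogenes Cas9 guide RNA scaffold, so that a complete sgRNA is transcribed in mammalian cells. No Cas9 coding sequence is annotated, so the nuclease must be supplied separately, for example from a Cas9-expressing cell line. Downstream of the sgRNA cassette and a cPPT/CTS element, the EF-1α core promoter with its intron A drives puromycin N-acetyltransferase for selection of transduced cells. A WPRE follows to enhance transcript expression.

The viral framework has a third-generation, self-inactivating layout. An RSV promoter fused to a truncated HIV-1 5' LTR produces the genomic RNA in packaging cells. The Ψ packaging signal (with adjoining gag fragment), the RRE and an env fragment support encapsidation and Rev-dependent nuclear export. The ΔU3 3' LTR inactivates the viral promoter after integration. An SV40 poly(A) signal and SV40 origin lie beyond the 3' LTR. In bacteria the plasmid is maintained at high copy from a ColE1/pUC-type origin with ampicillin resistance, and it also retains an f1 origin and lac-region remnants from the parental cloning vector.

The stated purpose is simply an sgRNA targeting luciferase. Such guides commonly act as non-genome-targeting controls in CRISPR knockout experiments, though the record does not say this outright. The record lists the insert species as E. coli, which probably does not reflect the origin of the luciferase target.
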