Features (pLannotate 1.2.2; 29 found; start..end, strand, type, name):
      1..222     +  CDS            env (fragment): ENV_HV1H2 - Experimental evidence at protein level: Swiss-Prot protein existence level 1. [Transmembrane protein gp41]: Acts as a class I viral fusion protein. Under the current model, the protein has at least 3 conformational states: pre-fusion native state, pre-hairpin intermediate state, and post-fusion hairpin state. During fusion of viral and target intracellular membranes, the coiled coil regions (heptad repeats) assume a trimer-of-hairpins structure, positioning the fusion peptide in close proximity to the C-terminal region of the ectodomain. The formation of this structure appears to d
    226..466     +  promoter       U6 promoter: RNA polymerase III promoter for human U6 snRNA
    496..571     +  misc_RNA       gRNA scaffold: guide RNA scaffold for the Streptococcus pyogenes CRISPR/Cas9 system
    627..744     +  misc_feature   cPPT/CTS: central polypurine tract and central termination sequence of HIV-1
    810..876     +  CDS            small t antigen (fragment): SV40 (simian virus 40) small t antigen
    902..1113    +  promoter       EF-1α core promoter: core promoter for human elongation factor EF-1α
   1114..2052    +  intron         EF-1α intron A: intron upstream of the start codon of human EF-1α
   2074..2673    +  CDS            PuroR (fragment): puromycin N-acetyltransferase; pac from Streptomyces; confers resistance to puromycin
   2689..3277    +  misc_feature   WPRE: woodchuck hepatitis virus posttranscriptional regulatory element
   3328..3347    +  misc_feature   cPPT/CTS (fragment): central polypurine tract and central termination sequence of HIV-1
   3349..3582    +  LTR            3' LTR (ΔU3): self-inactivating 3' long terminal repeat (LTR) from HIV-1
   3660..3781    +  polyA_signal   SV40 poly(A) signal: SV40 polyadenylation signal
   3821..3956    +  rep_origin     SV40 ori: SV40 origin of replication
   3977..3995    -  promoter       T7 promoter: promoter for bacteriophage T7 RNA polymerase
   4003..4158    +  CDS            lacZα (fragment): LacZα fragment of β-galactosidase; lacZ fragment
   4163..4591    +  rep_origin     f1 ori (sequence partly withheld): f1 bacteriophage origin of replication; arrow indicates direction of (+) strand synthesis
   4644..4748    +  promoter       AmpR promoter: bla
   4749..5609    +  CDS            AmpR: β-lactamase; bla; confers resistance to ampicillin, carbenicillin, and related antibiotics
   5780..6368    +  rep_origin     ori: high-copy-number ColE1/pMB1/pBR322/pUC origin of replication
   6551..6643    +  CDS            lacI (fragment): lac repressor; lacI; The lac repressor binds to the lac operator to inhibit transcription in E. coli. This inhibition can be relieved by adding lactose or isopropyl-β-D-thiogalactopyranoside (IPTG).
   6656..6677    +  protein_bind   CAP binding site: CAP binding activates transcription in the presence of cAMP. E. coli catabolite activator protein
   6692..6722    +  promoter       lac promoter: promoter for the E. coli lac operon
   6730..6746    +  protein_bind   lac operator: The lac repressor binds to the lac operator to inhibit transcription in E. coli. This inhibition can be relieved by adding lactose or isopropyl-β-D-thiogalactopyranoside (IPTG). lac repressor encoded by lacI
   6791..6809    +  promoter       T3 promoter: promoter for bacteriophage T3 RNA polymerase
   6837..7063    +  promoter       RSV promoter: Rous sarcoma virus enhancer/promoter
   7064..7244    +  LTR            5' LTR (truncated): truncated 5' long terminal repeat (LTR) from HIV-1
   7291..7416    +  misc_feature   HIV-1 Ψ: packaging signal of human immunodeficiency virus type 1
   7400..7763    +  CDS            HIV-1 gag (fragment): gag protein from human immunodeficiency virus 1; gag
   7909..8142    +  misc_feature   RRE: The Rev response element (RRE) of HIV-1 allows for Rev-dependent mRNA export from the nucleus to the cytoplasm.
>Addgene plasmid #117072 | pXPR_BRD003 Luciferase | addgene full sequence | sequence record 225123 | Addgene NGS Result
GAAAAGAATGAACAAGAATTATTGGAATTAGATAAATGGGCAAGTTTGTGGAATTGGTTTAACATAACAA
ATTGGCTGTGGTATATAAAATTATTCATAATGATAGTAGGAGGCTTGGTAGGTTTAAGAATAGTTTTTGC
TGTACTTTCTATAGTGAATAGAGTTAGGCAGGGATATTCACCATTATCGTTTCAGACCCACCTCCCAACC
CCGAGGGGACCCAGAGAGGGCCTATTTCCCATGATTCCTTCATATTTGCATATACGATACAAGGCTGTTA
GAGAGATAATTAGAATTAATTTGACTGTAAACACAAAGATATTAGTACAAAATACGTGACGTAGAAAGTA
ATAATTTCTTGGGTAGTTTGCAGTTTTAAAATTATGTTTTAAAATGGACTATCATATGCTTACCGTAACT
TGAAAGTATTTCGATTTCTTGGCTTTATATATCTTGTGGAAAGGACGAAACACCGAATTGTCTTGTCCCT
ATCGAGTTTTAGAGCTAGAAATAGCAAGTTAAAATAAGGCTAGTCCGTTATCAACTTGAAAAAGTGGCAC
CGAGTCGGTGCTTTTTTAAGCTTGGCGTAACTAGATCTTGAGACAAATGGCAGTATTCATCCACAATTTT
AAAAGAAAAGGGGGGATTGGGGGGTACAGTGCAGGGGAAAGAATAGTAGACATAATAGCAACAGACATAC
AAACTAAAGAATTACAAAAACAAATTACAAAAATTCAAAATTTTCGGGTTTATTACAGGGACAGCAGAGA
TCCACTTTGGCGCCGGCTCGAGGGGGCCCGGGTGCAAAGATGGATAAAGTTTTAAACAGAGAGGAATCTT
TGCAGCTAATGGACCTTCTAGGTCTTGAAAGGAGTGGGAATTGGCTCCGGTGCCCGTCAGTGGGCAGAGC
GCACATCGCCCACAGTCCCCGAGAAGTTGGGGGGAGGGGTCGGCAATTGATCCGGTGCCTAGAGAAGGTG
GCGCGGGGTAAACTGGGAAAGTGATGTCGTGTACTGGCTCCGCCTTTTTCCCGAGGGTGGGGGAGAACCG
TATATAAGTGCAGTAGTCGCCGTGAACGTTCTTTTTCGCAACGGGTTTGCCGCCAGAACACAGGTAAGTG
CCGTGTGTGGTTCCCGCGGGCCTGGCCTCTTTACGGGTTATGGCCCTTGCGTGCCTTGAATTACTTCCAC
CTGGCTGCAGTACGTGATTCTTGATCCCGAGCTTCGGGTTGGAAGTGGGTGGGAGAGTTCGAGGCCTTGC
GCTTAAGGAGCCCCTTCGCCTCGTGCTTGAGTTGAGGCCTGGCCTGGGCGCTGGGGCCGCCGCGTGCGAA
TCTGGTGGCACCTTCGCGCCTGTCTCGCTGCTTTCGATAAGTCTCTAGCCATTTAAAATTTTTGATGACC
TGCTGCGACGCTTTTTTTCTGGCAAGATAGTCTTGTAAATGCGGGCCAAGATCTGCACACTGGTATTTCG
GTTTTTGGGGCCGCGGGCGGCGACGGGGCCCGTGCGTCCCAGCGCACATGTTCGGCGAGGCGGGGCCTGC
GAGCGCGGCCACCGAGAATCGGACGGGGGTAGTCTCAAGCTGGCCGGCCTGCTCTGGTGCCTGGCCTCGC
GCCGCCGTGTATCGCCCCGCCCTGGGCGGCAAGGCTGGCCCGGTCGGCACCAGTTGCGTGAGCGGAAAGA
TGGCCGCTTCCCGGCCCTGCTGCAGGGAGCTCAAAATGGAGGACGCGGCGCTCGGGAGAGCGGGCGGGTG
AGTCACCCACACAAAGGAAAAGGGCCTTTCCGTCCTCAGCCGTCGCTTCATGTGACTCCACGGAGTACCG
GGCGCCGTCCAGGCACCTCGATTAGTTCTCGAGCTTTTGGAGTACGTCGTCTTTAGGTTGGGGGGAGGGG
TTTTATGCGATGGAGTTTCCCCACACTGAGTGGGTGGAGACTGAAGTTAGGCCAGCTTGGCACTTGATGT
AATTCTCCTTGGAATTTGCCCTTTTTGAGTTTGGATCTTGGTTCATTCTCAAGCCTCAGACAGTGGTTCA
AAGTTTTTTTCTTCCATTTCAGGTGTCGTGACGTACGGCCACCATGACCGAGTACAAGCCCACGGTGCGC
CTCGCCACCCGCGACGACGTCCCCAGGGCCGTACGCACCCTCGCCGCCGCGTTCGCCGACTACCCCGCCA
CGCGCCACACCGTCGATCCGGACCGCCACATCGAGCGGGTCACCGAGCTGCAAGAACTCTTCCTCACGCG
CGTCGGGCTCGACATCGGCAAGGTGTGGGTCGCGGACGACGGCGCCGCCGTGGCGGTCTGGACCACGCCG
GAGAGCGTCGAAGCGGGGGCGGTGTTCGCCGAGATCGGCCCGCGCATGGCCGAGTTGAGCGGTTCCCGGC
TGGCCGCGCAGCAACAGATGGAAGGCCTCCTGGCGCCGCACCGGCCCAAGGAGCCCGCGTGGTTCCTGGC
CACCGTCGGAGTCTCGCCCGACCACCAGGGCAAGGGTCTGGGCAGCGCCGTCGTGCTCCCCGGAGTGGAG
GCGGCCGAGCGCGCCGGGGTGCCCGCCTTCCTGGAGACCTCCGCGCCCCGCAACCTCCCCTTCTACGAGC
GGCTCGGCTTCACCGTCACCGCCGACGTCGAGGTGCCCGAAGGACCGCGCACCTGGTGCATGACCCGCAA
GCCCGGTGCCTGAACGCGTTAAGTCGACAATCAACCTCTGGATTACAAAATTTGTGAAAGATTGACTGGT
ATTCTTAACTATGTTGCTCCTTTTACGCTATGTGGATACGCTGCTTTAATGCCTTTGTATCATGCTATTG
CTTCCCGTATGGCTTTCATTTTCTCCTCCTTGTATAAATCCTGGTTGCTGTCTCTTTATGAGGAGTTGTG
GCCCGTTGTCAGGCAACGTGGCGTGGTGTGCACTGTGTTTGCTGACGCAACCCCCACTGGTTGGGGCATT
GCCACCACCTGTCAGCTCCTTTCCGGGACTTTCGCTTTCCCCCTCCCTATTGCCACGGCGGAACTCATCG
CCGCCTGCCTTGCCCGCTGCTGGACAGGGGCTCGGCTGTTGGGCACTGACAATTCCGTGGTGTTGTCGGG
GAAATCATCGTCCTTTCCTTGGCTGCTCGCCTGTGTTGCCACCTGGATTCTGCGCGGGACGTCCTTCTGC
TACGTCCCTTCGGCCCTCAATCCAGCGGACCTTCCTTCCCGCGGCCTGCTGCCGGCTCTGCGGCCTCTTC
CGCGTCTTCGCCTTCGCCCTCAGACGAGTCGGATCTCCCTTTGGGCCGCCTCCCCGCGTCGACTTTAAGA
CCAATGACTTACAAGGCAGCTGTAGATCTTAGCCACTTTTTAAAAGAAAAGGGGGGACTGGAAGGGCTAA
TTCACTCCCAACGAAGACAAGATCTGCTTTTTGCTTGTACTGGGTCTCTCTGGTTAGACCAGATCTGAGC
CTGGGAGCTCTCTGGCTAACTAGGGAACCCACTGCTTAAGCCTCAATAAAGCTTGCCTTGAGTGCTTCAA
GTAGTGTGTGCCCGTCTGTTGTGTGACTCTGGTAACTAGAGATCCCTCAGACCCTTTTAGTCAGTGTGGA
AAATCTCTAGCAGTACGTATAGTAGTTCATGTCATCTTATTATTCAGTATTTATAACTTGCAAAGAAATG
AATATCAGAGAGTGAGAGGAACTTGTTTATTGCAGCTTATAATGGTTACAAATAAAGCAATAGCATCACA
AATTTCACAAATAAAGCATTTTTTTCACTGCATTCTAGTTGTGGTTTGTCCAAACTCATCAATGTATCTT
ATCATGTCTGGCTCTAGCTATCCCGCCCCTAACTCCGCCCATCCCGCCCCTAACTCCGCCCAGTTCCGCC
CATTCTCCGCCCCATGGCTGACTAATTTTTTTTATTTATGCAGAGGCCGAGGCCGCCTCGGCCTCTGAGC
TATTCCAGAAGTAGTGAGGAGGCTTTTTTGGAGGCCTAGGGACGTACCCAATTCGCCCTATAGTGAGTCG
TATTACGCGCGCTCACTGGCCGTCGTTTTACAACGTCGTGACTGGGAAAACCCTGGCGTTACCCAACTTA
ATCGCCTTGCAGCACATCCCCCTTTCGCCAGCTGGCGTAATAGCGAAGAGGCCCGCACCGATCGCCCTTC
CCAACAGTTGCGCAGCCTGAATGGCGAATGGG
[124 nt withheld, positions 4163-4286]
C
[91 nt withheld, positions 4288-4378]
A
[49 nt withheld, positions 4380-4428]
CCTTTGACGTTGGAGTCCACGTTCTTT
[37 nt withheld, positions 4456-4492]
ACCCTATCTCGGTCTATTCTTTTGATTTATAAGGGATTTTGCCGATTTCGGCCTATTGGTTAAAAAATGA
GCTGATTTAACAAAAATTTAACGCGAATTTTAACAAAATATTAACGCTTACAATTTAGGTGGCACTTTTC
GGGGAAATGTGCGCGGAACCCCTATTTGTTTATTTTTCTAAATACATTCAAATATGTATCCGCTCATGAG
ACAATAACCCTGATAAATGCTTCAATAATATTGAAAAAGGAAGAGTATGAGTATTCAACATTTCCGTGTC
GCCCTTATTCCCTTTTTTGCGGCATTTTGCCTTCCTGTTTTTGCTCACCCAGAAACGCTGGTGAAAGTAA
AAGATGCTGAAGATCAGTTGGGTGCACGAGTGGGTTACATCGAACTGGATCTCAACAGCGGTAAGATCCT
TGAGAGTTTTCGCCCCGAAGAACGTTTTCCAATGATGAGCACTTTTAAAGTTCTGCTATGTGGCGCGGTA
TTATCCCGTATTGACGCCGGGCAAGAGCAACTCGGTCGCCGCATACACTATTCTCAGAATGACTTGGTTG
AGTACTCACCAGTCACAGAAAAGCATCTTACGGATGGCATGACAGTAAGAGAATTATGCAGTGCTGCCAT
AACCATGAGTGATAACACTGCGGCCAACTTACTTCTGACAACGATCGGAGGACCGAAGGAGCTAACCGCT
TTTTTGCACAACATGGGGGATCATGTAACTCGCCTTGATCGTTGGGAACCGGAGCTGAATGAAGCCATAC
CAAACGACGAGCGTGACACCACGATGCCTGTAGCAATGGCAACAACGTTGCGCAAACTATTAACTGGCGA
ACTACTTACTCTAGCTTCCCGGCAACAATTAATAGACTGGATGGAGGCGGATAAAGTTGCAGGACCACTT
CTGCGCTCGGCCCTTCCGGCTGGCTGGTTTATTGCTGATAAATCTGGAGCCGGTGAGCGTGGGTCTCGCG
GTATCATTGCAGCACTGGGGCCAGATGGTAAGCCCTCCCGTATCGTAGTTATCTACACGACGGGGAGTCA
GGCAACTATGGATGAACGAAATAGACAGATCGCTGAGATAGGTGCCTCACTGATTAAGCATTGGTAACTG
TCAGACCAAGTTTACTCATATATACTTTAGATTGATTTAAAACTTCATTTTTAATTTAAAAGGATCTAGG
TGAAGATCCTTTTTGATAATCTCATGACCAAAATCCCTTAACGTGAGTTTTCGTTCCACTGAGCGTCAGA
CCCCGTAGAAAAGATCAAAGGATCTTCTTGAGATCCTTTTTTTCTGCGCGTAATCTGCTGCTTGCAAACA
AAAAAACCACCGCTACCAGCGGTGGTTTGTTTGCCGGATCAAGAGCTACCAACTCTTTTTCCGAAGGTAA
CTGGCTTCAGCAGAGCGCAGATACCAAATACTGTTCTTCTAGTGTAGCCGTAGTTAGGCCACCACTTCAA
GAACTCTGTAGCACCGCCTACATACCTCGCTCTGCTAATCCTGTTACCAGTGGCTGCTGCCAGTGGCGAT
AAGTCGTGTCTTACCGGGTTGGACTCAAGACGATAGTTACCGGATAAGGCGCAGCGGTCGGGCTGAACGG
GGGGTTCGTGCACACAGCCCAGCTTGGAGCGAACGACCTACACCGAACTGAGATACCTACAGCGTGAGCT
ATGAGAAAGCGCCACGCTTCCCGAAGGGAGAAAGGCGGACAGGTATCCGGTAAGCGGCAGGGTCGGAACA
GGAGAGCGCACGAGGGAGCTTCCAGGGGGAAACGCCTGGTATCTTTATAGTCCTGTCGGGTTTCGCCACC
TCTGACTTGAGCGTCGATTTTTGTGATGCTCGTCAGGGGGGCGGAGCCTATGGAAAAACGCCAGCAACGC
GGCCTTTTTACGGTTCCTGGCCTTTTGCTGGCCTTTTGCTCACATGTTCTTTCCTGCGTTATCCCCTGAT
TCTGTGGATAACCGTATTACCGCCTTTGAGTGAGCTGATACCGCTCGCCGCAGCCGAACGACCGAGCGCA
GCGAGTCAGTGAGCGAGGAAGCGGAAGAGCGCCCAATACGCAAACCGCCTCTCCCCGCGCGTTGGCCGAT
TCATTAATGCAGCTGGCACGACAGGTTTCCCGACTGGAAAGCGGGCAGTGAGCGCAACGCAATTAATGTG
AGTTAGCTCACTCATTAGGCACCCCAGGCTTTACACTTTATGCTTCCGGCTCGTATGTTGTGTGGAATTG
TGAGCGGATAACAATTTCACACAGGAAACAGCTATGACCATGATTACGCCAAGCGCGCAATTAACCCTCA
CTAAAGGGAACAAAAGCTGGAGCTGCAAGCTTAATGTAGTCTTATGCAATACTCTTGTAGTCTTGCAACA
TGGTAACGATGAGTTAGCAACATGCCTTACAAGGAGAGAAAAAGCACCGTGCATGCCGATTGGTGGAAGT
AAGGTGGTACGATCGTGCCTTATTAGGAAGGCAACAGACGGGTCTGACATGGATTGGACGAACCACTGAA
TTGCCGCATTGCAGAGATATTGTATTTAAGTGCCTAGCTCGATACATAAACGGGTCTCTCTGGTTAGACC
AGATCTGAGCCTGGGAGCTCTCTGGCTAACTAGGGAACCCACTGCTTAAGCCTCAATAAAGCTTGCCTTG
AGTGCTTCAAGTAGTGTGTGCCCGTCTGTTGTGTGACTCTGGTAACTAGAGATCCCTCAGACCCTTTTAG
TCAGTGTGGAAAATCTCTAGCAGTGGCGCCCGAACAGGGACTTGAAAGCGAAAGGGAAACCAGAGGAGCT
CTCTCGACGCAGGACTCGGCTTGCTGAAGCGCGCACGGCAAGAGGCGAGGGGCGGCGACTGGTGAGTACG
CCAAAAATTTTGACTAGCGGAGGCTAGAAGGAGAGAGATGGGTGCGAGAGCGTCAGTATTAAGCGGGGGA
GAATTAGATCGCGATGGGAAAAAATTCGGTTAAGGCCAGGGGGAAAGAAAAAATATAAATTAAAACATAT
AGTATGGGCAAGCAGGGAGCTAGAACGATTCGCAGTTAATCCTGGCCTGTTAGAAACATCAGAAGGCTGT
AGACAAATACTGGGACAGCTACAACCATCCCTTCAGACAGGATCAGAAGAACTTAGATCATTATATAATA
CAGTAGCAACCCTCTATTGTGTGCATCAAAGGATAGAGATAAAAGACACCAAGGAAGCTTTAGACAAGAT
AGAGGAAGAGCAAAACAAAAGTAAGACCACCGCACAGCAAGCGGCCGCTGATCTTCAGACCTGGAGGAGG
AGATATGAGGGACAATTGGAGAAGTGAATTATATAAATATAAAGTAGTAAAAATTGAACCATTAGGAGTA
GCACCCACCAAGGCAAAGAGAAGAGTGGTGCAGAGAGAAAAAAGAGCAGTGGGAATAGGAGCTTTGTTCC
TTGGGTTCTTGGGAGCAGCAGGAAGCACTATGGGCGCAGCGTCAATGACGCTGACGGTACAGGCCAGACA
ATTATTGTCTGGTATAGTGCAGCAGCAGAACAATTTGCTGAGGGCTATTGAGGCGCAACAGCATCTGTTG
CAACTCACAGTCTGGGGCATCAAGCAGCTCCAGGCAAGAATCCTGGCTGTGGAAAGATACCTAAAGGATC
AACAGCTCCTGGGGATTTGGGGTTGCTCTGGAAAACTCATTTGCACCACTGCTGTGCCTTGGAATGCTAG
TTGGAGTAATAAATCTCTGGAACAGATTTGGAATCACACGACCTGGATGGAGTGGGACAGAGAAATTAAC
AATTACACAAGCTTAATACACTCCTTAATTGAAGAATCGCAAAACCAGCAA
