>Addgene plasmid #117072 | pXPR_BRD003 Luciferase | depositor partial sequence | sequence record 220864 | pLKO1.5 primer
GATTTCTTGGCTTTATATATCTTGTGGAAGGACGAAACACCGAATTGTCTTGTCCCTATCGAGTTTTAGA
GCTAGAAATAGCAAGTTAAAATAAGGCTAGTCCGTTATCAACTTGAAAAAGTGGCACCGAGTCGGTGCTT
TTTTAAGCTTGGCGTAACTAGATCTTGAGACAAATGGCAGTATTCATCCACAATTTTAAAAGAAAAGGGG
GGATTGGGGGGTACAGTGCAGGGGAAAGAATAGTAGACATAATAGCAACAGACATACAAACTAAAGAATT
ACAAAAACAAATTACAAAAATTCAAAATTTTCGGGTTTATTACAGGGACAGCAGAGATCCACTTTGGCGC
CGGCTCGAGGGGGCCCGGGTGCAAAGATGGATAAAGTTTTAAACAGAGAGGAATCTTTGCAGCTAATGGA
CCTTCTAGGTCTTGAAAGGAGTGGGAATTGGCTCCGGTGCCCGTCAGTGGGCAGAGCGCACATCGCCCAC
AGTCCCCGAGAAGTTGGGGGGAGGGGTCGGCAATTGATCCGGTGCCTAGAGAAGGTGGCGCGGGGTAAAC
TGGGAAAGTGATGTCGTGTACTGGCTCCGCCTTTTTCCCGAGGGTGGGGGAGAACCGTATATAAGTGCAG
TAGTCGCCGTGAACGTTCTTTTTCGCAACGGGTTTGCCGCCAGAACACAGGTAAGTGCCGTGTGTGGTTC
CCGCGGGCCTGGCCTCTTTACGGGTTATGGCCCTTGCGTGCCTTGAATTACTTCCACCTGGCTGCAGTAC
GTGATTCTTGATCCCGAGCTTCGGGTTGGA
